>Addgene plasmid #191560 | plvx-tetO-GFP | addgene full sequence | sequence record 381345 | Addgene NGS Result
GGAAGGGCTAATTCACTCCCAAAGAAGACAAGATATCCTTGATCTGTGGATCTACCACACACAAGGCTAC
TTCCCTGATTAGCAGAACTACACACCAGGGCCAGGGGTCAGATATCCACTGACCTTTGGATGGTGCTACA
AGCTAGTACCAGTTGAGCCAGATAAGGTAGAAGAGGCCAATAAAGGAGAGAACACCAGCTTGTTACACCC
TGTGAGCCTGCATGGGATGGATGACCCGGAGAGAGAAGTGTTAGAGTGGAGGTTTGACAGCCGCCTAGCA
TTTCATCACGTGGCCCGAGAGCTGCATCCGGAGTACTTCAAGAACTGCTGATATCGAGCTTGCTACAAGG
GACTTTCCGCTGGGGACTTTCCAGGGAGGCGTGGCCTGGGCGGGACTGGGGAGTGGCGAGCCCTCAGATC
CTGCATATAAGCAGCTGCTTTTTGCCTGTACTGGGTCTCTCTGGTTAGACCAGATCTGAGCCTGGGAGCT
CTCTGGCTAACTAGGGAACCCACTGCTTAAGCCTCAATAAAGCTTGCCTTGAGTGCTTCAAGTAGTGTGT
GCCCGTCTGTTGTGTGACTCTGGTAACTAGAGATCCCTCAGACCCTTTTAGTCAGTGTGGAAAATCTCTA
GCAGTGGCGCCCGAACAGGGACTTGAAAGCGAAAGGGAAACCAGAGGAGCTCTCTCGACGCAGGACTCGG
CTTGCTGAAGCGCGCACGGCAAGAGGCGAGGGGCGGCGACTGGTGAGTACGCCAAAAATTTTGACTAGCG
GAGGCTAGAAGGAGAGAGATGGGTGCGAGAGCGTCAGTATTAAGCGGGGGAGAATTAGATCGCGATGGGA
AAAAATTCGGTTAAGGCCAGGGGGAAAGAAAAAATATAAATTAAAACATATAGTATGGGCAAGCAGGGAG
CTAGAACGATTCGCAGTTAATCCTGGCCTGTTAGAAACATCAGAAGGCTGTAGACAAATACTGGGACAGC
TACAACCATCCCTTCAGACAGGATCAGAAGAACTTAGATCATTATATAATACAGTAGCAACCCTCTATTG
TGTGCATCAAAGGATAGAGATAAAAGACACCAAGGAAGCTTTAGACAAGATAGAGGAAGAGCAAAACAAA
AGTAAGACCACCGCACAGCAAGCGGCCGGCCGCTGATCTTCAGACCTGGAGGAGGAGATATGAGGGACAA
TTGGAGAAGTGAATTATATAAATATAAAGTAGTAAAAATTGAACCATTAGGAGTAGCACCCACCAAGGCA
AAGAGAAGAGTGGTGCAGAGAGAAAAAAGAGCAGTGGGAATAGGAGCTTTGTTCCTTGGGTTCTTGGGAG
CAGCAGGAAGCACTATGGGCGCAGCGTCAATGACGCTGACGGTACAGGCCAGACAATTATTGTCTGGTAT
AGTGCAGCAGCAGAACAATTTGCTGAGGGCTATTGAGGCGCAACAGCATCTGTTGCAACTCACAGTCTGG
GGCATCAAGCAGCTCCAGGCAAGAATCCTGGCTGTGGAAAGATACCTAAAGGATCAACAGCTCCTGGGGA
TTTGGGGTTGCTCTGGAAAACTCATTTGCACCACTGCTGTGCCTTGGAATGCTAGTTGGAGTAATAAATC
TCTGGAACAGATTTGGAATCACACGACCTGGATGGAGTGGGACAGAGAAATTAACAATTACACAAGCTTA
ATACACTCCTTAATTGAAGAATCGCAAAACCAGCAAGAAAAGAATGAACAAGAATTATTGGAATTAGATA
AATGGGCAAGTTTGTGGAATTGGTTTAACATAACAAATTGGCTGTGGTATATAAAATTATTCATAATGAT
AGTAGGAGGCTTGGTAGGTTTAAGAATAGTTTTTGCTGTACTTTCTATAGTGAATAGAGTTAGGCAGGGA
TATTCACCATTATCGTTTCAGACCCACCTCCCAACCCCGAGGGGACCCGACAGGCCCGAAGGAATAGAAG
AAGAAGGTGGAGAGAGAGACAGAGACAGATCCATTCGATTAGTGAACGGATCTCGACGGTATCGCCTTTA
AAAGAAAAGGGGGGATTGGGGGGTACAGTGCAGGGGAAAGAATAGTAGACATAATAGCAACAGACATACA
AACTAAAGAATTACAAAAACAAATTACAAAAATTCAAAATTTTCGGGTTTATTACAGGGACAGCAGAGAT
CCAGTTTATCGATGAGGCCCTTTCGTCTTCACTCGAGTTTACTCCCTATCAGTGATAGAGAACGTATGTC
GAGTTTACTCCCTATCAGTGATAGAGAACGATGTCGAGTTTACTCCCTATCAGTGATAGAGAACGTATGT
CGAGTTTACTCCCTATCAGTGATAGAGAACGTATGTCGAGTTTACTCCCTATCAGTGATAGAGAACGTAT
GTCGAGTTTATCCCTATCAGTGATAGAGAACGTATGTCGAGTTTACTCCCTATCAGTGATAGAGAACGTA
TGTCGAGGTAGGCGTGTACGGTGGGAGGCCTATATAAGCAGAGCTCGTTTAGTGAACCGTCAGATCGCCT
GGAGAAGGATCCACCATGGTGAGCAAGGGCGAGGAGCTGTTCACCGGGGTGGTGCCCATCCTGGTCGAGC
TGGACGGCGACGTAAACGGCCACAAGTTCAGCGTGTCCGGCGAGGGCGAGGGCGATGCCACCTACGGCAA
GCTGACCCTGAAGTTCATCTGCACCACCGGCAAGCTGCCCGTGCCCTGGCCCACCCTCGTGACCACCCTG
ACCTACGGCGTGCAGTGCTTCAGCCGCTACCCCGACCACATGAAGCAGCACGACTTCTTCAAGTCCGCCA
TGCCCGAAGGCTACGTCCAGGAGCGCACCATCTTCTTCAAGGACGACGGCAACTACAAGACCCGCGCCGA
GGTGAAGTTCGAGGGCGACACCCTGGTGAACCGCATCGAGCTGAAGGGCATCGACTTCAAGGAGGACGGC
AACATCCTGGGGCACAAGCTGGAGTACAACTACAACAGCCACAACGTCTATATCATGGCCGACAAGCAGA
AGAACGGCATCAAGGTGAACTTCAAGATCCGCCACAACATCGAGGACGGCAGCGTGCAGCTCGCCGACCA
CTACCAGCAGAACACCCCCATCGGCGACGGCCCCGTGCTGCTGCCCGACAACCACTACCTGAGCACCCAG
TCCGCCCTGAGCAAAGACCCCAACGAGAAGCGCGATCACATGGTCCTGCTGGAGTTCGTGACCGCCGCCG
GGATCACTCTCGGCATGGACGAGCTGTACAAGTAAAGCGGCCGCCAGGGCCAAGAGGAGCGGCAGCGGCG
CCCCCGTGAAGCAGACCCTGAACTTCGACCTGCTGAAGCTGGCCGGCGACGTGGAGAGCAACCCCGGCCC
CATGTCTAGACTGGACAAGAGCAAAGTCATAAACTCTGCTCTGGAATTACTCAATGAAGTCGGTATCGAA
GGCCTGACGACAAGGAAACTCGCTCAAAAGCTGGGAGTTGAGCAGCCTACCCTGTACTGGCACGTGAAGA
ACAAGCGGGCCCTGCTCGATGCCCTGGCAATCGAGATGCTGGACAGGCATCATACCCACTTCTGCCCCCT
GGAAGGCGAGTCATGGCAAGACTTTCTGCGGAACAACGCCAAGTCATTCCGCTGTGCTCTCCTCTCACAT
CGCGACGGGGCTAAAGTGCATCTCGGCACCCGCCCAACAGAGAAACAGTACGAAACCCTGGAAAATCAGC
TCGCGTTCCTGTGTCAGCAAGGCTTCTCCCTGGAGAACGCACTGTACGCTCTGTCCGCCGTGGGCCACTT
TACACTGGGCTGCGTATTGGAGGATCAGGAGCATCAAGTAGCAAAAGAGGAAAGAGAGACACCTACCACC
GATTCTATGCCCCCACTTCTGAGACAAGCAATTGAGCTGTTCGACCATCAGGGAGCCGAACCTGCCTTCC
TTTTCGGCCTGGAACTAATCATATGTGGCCTGGAGAAACAGCTAAAGTGCGAAAGCGGCGGGCCGGCCGA
CGCCCTTGACGATTTTGACTTAGACATGCTCCCAGCCGATGCCCTTGACGACTTTGACCTTGATATGCTG
CCTGCTGACGCTCTTGACGATTTGGACCTTGACATGCTCCCGGGTAAGAATTCTACCGGGTAGGGGAGGC
GCTTTTCCCAAGGCAGTCTGGAGCATGCGCTTTAGCAGCCCCGCTGGGCACTTGGCGCTACACAAGTGGC
CTCTGGCCTCGCACACATTCCACATCCACCGGTAGGCGCCAACCGGCTCCGTTCTTTGGTGGCCCCTTCG
CGCCACCTTCTACTCCTCCCCTAGTCAGGAAGTTCCCCCCCGCCCCGCAGCTCGCGTCGTGCAGGACGTG
ACAAATGGAAGTAGCACGTCTCACTAGTCTCGTGCAGATGGACAGCACCGCTGAGCAATGGAAGCGGGTA
GGCCTTTGGGGCAGCGGCCAATAGCAGCTTTGCTCCTTCGCTTTCTGGGCTCAGAGGCTGGGAAGGGGTG
GGTCCGGGGGCGGGCTCAGGGGCGGGCTCAGGGGCGGGGCGGGCGCCCGAAGGTCCTCCGGAGGCCCGGC
ATTCTGCACGCTTCAAAAGCGCACGTCTGCCGCGCTGTTCTCCTCTTCCTCATCTCCGGGCCTTTCGACC
TGCAGCCCAAGCTTACCATGACCGAGTACAAGCCCACGGTGCGCCTCGCCACCCGCGACGACGTCCCCAG
GGCCGTACGCACCCTCGCCGCCGCGTTCGCCGACTACCCCGCCACGCGCCACACCGTCGATCCGGACCGC
CACATCGAGCGGGTCACCGAGCTGCAAGAACTCTTCCTCACGCGCGTCGGGCTCGACATCGGCAAGGTGT
GGGTCGCGGACGACGGCGCCGCGGTGGCGGTCTGGACCACGCCGGAGAGCGTCGAAGCGGGGGCGGTGTT
CGCCGAGATCGGCCCGCGCATGGCCGAGTTGAGCGGTTCCCGGCTGGCCGCGCAGCAACAGATGGAAGGC
CTCCTGGCGCCGCACCGGCCCAAGGAGCCCGCGTGGTTCCTGGCCACCGTCGGCGTCTCGCCCGACCACC
AGGGCAAGGGTCTGGGCAGCGCCGTCGTGCTCCCCGGAGTGGAGGCGGCCGAGCGCGCCGGGGTGCCCGC
CTTCCTGGAGACCTCCGCGCCCCGCAACCTCCCCTTCTACGAGCGGCTCGGCTTCACCGTCACCGCCGAC
GTCGAGGTGCCCGAAGGACCGCGCACCTGGTGCATGACCCGCAAGCCCGGTGCCTGACGGGCGCGTCTGG
AACAATCAACCTCTGGATTACAAAATTTGTGAAAGATTGACTGGTATTCTTAACTATGTTGCTCCTTTTA
CGCTATGTGGATACGCTGCTTTAATGCCTTTGTATCATGCTATTGCTTCCCGTATGGCTTTCATTTTCTC
CTCCTTGTATAAATCCTGGTTGCTGTCTCTTTATGAGGAGTTGTGGCCCGTTGTCAGGCAACGTGGCGTG
GTGTGCACTGTGTTTGCTGACGCAACCCCCACTGGTTGGGGCATTGCCACCACCTGTCAGCTCCTTTCCG
GGACTTTCGCTTTCCCCCTCCCTATTGCCACGGCGGAACTCATCGCCGCCTGCCTTGCCCGCTGCTGGAC
AGGGGCTCGGCTGTTGGGCACTGACAATTCCGTGGTGTTGTCGGGGAAGCTGACGTCCTTTCCATGGCTG
CTCGCCTGTGTTGCCACCTGGATTCTGCGCGGGACGTCCTTCTGCTACGTCCCTTCGGCCCTCAATCCAG
CGGACCTTCCTTCCCGCGGCCTGCTGCCGGCTCTGCGGCCTCTTCCGCGTCTTCGCCTTCGCCCTCAGAC
GAGTCGGATCTCCCTTTGGGCCGCCTCCCCGCCTGGAATTAATTCTGCAGTCGAGACCTAGAAAAACATG
GAGCAATCACAAGTAGCAATACAGCAGCTACCAATGCTGATTGTGCCTGGCTAGAAGCACAAGAGGAGGA
GGAGGTGGGTTTTCCAGTCACACCTCAGGTACCTTTAAGACCAATGACTTACAAGGCAGCTGTAGATCTT
AGCCACTTTTTAAAAGAAAAGAGGGGACTGGAAGGGCTAATTCACTCCCAACGAAGACAAGATATCCTTG
ATCTGTGGATCTACCACACACAAGGCTACTTCCCTGATTAGCAGAACTACACACCAGGGCCAGGGGTCAG
ATATCCACTGACCTTTGGATGGTGCTACAAGCTAGTACCAGTTGAGCCAGATAAGGTAGAAGAGGCCAAT
AAAGGAGAGAACACCAGCTTGTTACACCCTGTGAGCCTGCATGGGATGGATGACCCGGAGAGAGAAGTGT
TAGAGTGGAGGTTTGACAGCCGCCTAGCATTTCATCACGTGGCCCGAGAGCTGCATCCGGAGTACTTCAA
GAACTGCTGATATCGAGCTTGCTACAAGGGACTTTCCGCTGGGGACTTTCCAGGGAGGCGTGGCCTGGGC
GGGACTGGGGAGTGGCGAGCCCTCAGATCCTGCATATAAGCAGCTGCTTTTTGCCTGTACTGGGTCTCTC
TGGTTAGACCAGATCTGAGCCTGGGAGCTCTCTGGCTAACTAGGGAACCCACTGCTTAAGCCTCAATAAA
GCTTGCCTTGAGTGCTTCAAGTAGTGTGTGCCCGTCTGTTGTGTGACTCTGGTAACTAGAGATCCCTCAG
ACCCTTTTAGTCAGTGTGGAAAATCTCTAGCAGTAGTAGTTCATGTCATCTTATTATTCAGTATTTATAA
CTTGCAAAGAAATGAATATCAGAGAGTGAGAGGCCTTGACATTGCTAGCGTTTACCGTCGACCTCTAGCT
AGAGCTTGGCGTAATCATGGTCATAGCTGTTTCCTGTGTGAAATTGTTATCCGCTCACAATTCCACACAA
CATACGAGCCGGAAGCATAAAGTGTAAAGCCTGGGGTGCCTAATGAGTGAGCTAACTCACATTAATTGCG
TTGCGCTCACTGCCCGCTTTCCAGTCGGGAAACCTGTCGTGCCAGCTGCATTAATGAATCGGCCAACGCG
CGGGGAGAGGCGGTTTGCGTATTGGGCGCTCTTCCGCTTCCTCGCTCACTGACTCGCTGCGCTCGGTCGT
TCGGCTGCGGCGAGCGGTATCAGCTCACTCAAAGGCGGTAATACGGTTATCCACAGAATCAGGGGATAAC
GCAGGAAAGAACATGTGAGCAAAAGGCCAGCAAAAGGCCAGGAACCGTAAAAAGGCCGCGTTGCTGGCGT
TTTTCCATAGGCTCCGCCCCCCTGACGAGCATCACAAAAATCGACGCTCAAGTCAGAGGTGGCGAAACCC
GACAGGACTATAAAGATACCAGGCGTTTCCCCCTGGAAGCTCCCTCGTGCGCTCTCCTGTTCCGACCCTG
CCGCTTACCGGATACCTGTCCGCCTTTCTCCCTTCGGGAAGCGTGGCGCTTTCTCATAGCTCACGCTGTA
GGTATCTCAGTTCGGTGTAGGTCGTTCGCTCCAAGCTGGGCTGTGTGCACGAACCCCCCGTTCAGCCCGA
CCGCTGCGCCTTATCCGGTAACTATCGTCTTGAGTCCAACCCGGTAAGACACGACTTATCGCCACTGGCA
GCAGCCACTGGTAACAGGATTAGCAGAGCGAGGTATGTAGGCGGTGCTACAGAGTTCTTGAAGTGGTGGC
CTAACTACGGCTACACTAGAAGAACAGTATTTGGTATCTGCGCTCTGCTGAAGCCAGTTACCTTCGGAAA
AAGAGTTGGTAGCTCTTGATCCGGCAAACAAACCACCGCTGGTAGCGGTGGTTTTTTTGTTTGCAAGCAG
CAGATTACGCGCAGAAAAAAAGGATCTCAAGAAGATCCTTTGATCTTTTCTACGGGGTCTGACGCTCAGT
GGAACGAAAACTCACGTTAAGGGATTTTGGTCATGAGATTATCAAAAAGGATCTTCACCTAGATCCTTTT
AAATTAAAAATGAAGTTTTAAATCAATCTAAAGTATATATGAGTAAACTTGGTCTGACAGTTACCAATGC
TTAATCAGTGAGGCACCTATCTCAGCGATCTGTCTATTTCGTTCATCCATAGTTGCCTGACTCCCCGTCG
TGTAGATAACTACGATACGGGAGGGCTTACCATCTGGCCCCAGTGCTGCAATGATACCGCGAGACCCACG
CTCACCGGCTCCAGATTTATCAGCAATAAACCAGCCAGCCGGAAGGGCCGAGCGCAGAAGTGGTCCTGCA
ACTTTATCCGCCTCCATCCAGTCTATTAATTGTTGCCGGGAAGCTAGAGTAAGTAGTTCGCCAGTTAATA
GTTTGCGCAACGTTGTTGCCATTGCTACAGGCATCGTGGTGTCACGCTCGTCGTTTGGTATGGCTTCATT
CAGCTCCGGTTCCCAACGATCAAGGCGAGTTACATGATCCCCCATGTTGTGCAAAAAAGCGGTTAGCTCC
TTCGGTCCTCCGATCGTTGTCAGAAGTAAGTTGGCCGCAGTGTTATCACTCATGGTTATGGCAGCACTGC
ATAATTCTCTTACTGTCATGCCATCCGTAAGATGCTTTTCTGTGACTGGTGAGTACTCAACCAAGTCATT
CTGAGAATAGTGTATGCGGCGACCGAGTTGCTCTTGCCCGGCGTCAATACGGGATAATACCGCGCCACAT
AGCAGAACTTTAAAAGTGCTCATCATTGGAAAACGTTCTTCGGGGCGAAAACTCTCAAGGATCTTACCGC
TGTTGAGATCCAGTTCGATGTAACCCACTCGTGCACCCAACTGATCTTCAGCATCTTTTACTTTCACCAG
CGTTTCTGGGTGAGCAAAAACAGGAAGGCAAAATGCCGCAAAAAAGGGAATAAGGGCGACACGGAAATGT
TGAATACTCATACTCTTCCTTTTTCAATATTATTGAAGCATTTATCAGGGTTATTGTCTCATGAGCGGAT
ACATATTTGAATGTATTTAGAAAAATAAACAAATAGGGGTTCCGCGCACATTTCCCCGAAAAGTGCCACC
TGACGTCGACGGATCGGGAGATCAACTTGTTTATTGCAGCTTATAATGGTTACAAATAAAGCAATAGCAT
CACAAATTTCACAAATAAAGCATTTTTTTCACTGCATTCTAGTTGTGGTTTGTCCAAACTCATCAATGTA
TCTTATCATGTCTGGATCAACTGGATAACTCAAGCTAACCAAAATCATCCCAAACTTCCCACCCCATACC
CTATTACCACTGCCAATTACCTGTGGTTTCATTTACTCTAAACCTGTGATTCCTCTGAATTATTTTCATT
TTAAAGAAATTGTATTTGTTAAATATGTACTACAAACTTAGTAGTT
Features (pLannotate 1.2.2; 23 found; start..end, strand, type, name):
    376..633     +  LTR            5' LTR (truncated): truncated 5' long terminal repeat (LTR) from HIV-1
    680..805     +  misc_feature   HIV-1 Ψ: packaging signal of human immunodeficiency virus type 1
    789..1127    +  CDS            HIV-1 gag (fragment): gag protein from human immunodeficiency virus 1; gag
   1302..1535    +  misc_feature   RRE: The Rev response element (RRE) of HIV-1 allows for Rev-dependent mRNA export from the nucleus to the cytoplasm.
   1912..2012    +  CDS            Rev (fragment): human immunodeficiency virus 1 (HIV-1) Rev protein; rev; enhances nuclear export of unspliced and incompletely spliced viral mRNAs
   2027..2142    +  misc_feature   cPPT/CTS: central polypurine tract and central termination sequence of HIV-1 (lacking the first T)
   2205..2519    +  promoter       tight TRE promoter: Tet-responsive promoter PTight, consisting of seven tet operator sequences followed by the minimal CMV promoter
   2536..3255    +  CDS            EGFP: the original enhanced GFP (Yang et al., 1996) mammalian codon-optimized
   3362..4101    +  CDS            tTA-Advanced (fragment): improved tetracycline-controlled transactivator In the Tet-Off® system, tTA-Advanced binds to the Tet-responsive element and stimulates transcription only in the absence of tetracycline or doxycycline.
   4118..4617    +  promoter       PGK promoter: mouse phosphoglycerate kinase 1 promoter
   4638..5237    +  CDS            PuroR: puromycin N-acetyltransferase; pac from Streptomyces alboniger; confers resistance to puromycin
   5254..5842    +  misc_feature   WPRE: woodchuck hepatitis virus posttranscriptional regulatory element
   5859..6377    +  CDS            nef (fragment): NEF_HV1BR - Experimental evidence at protein level: Swiss-Prot protein existence level 1. Extracellular Nef protein targets CD4(+) T-lymphocytes for apoptosis by interacting with CXCR4 surface receptors (PubMed:14990729). From Human immunodeficiency virus type 1 group M subtype B (isolate BRU/LAI) (HIV-1).
   6425..6682    +  LTR            5' LTR (truncated): truncated 5' long terminal repeat (LTR) from HIV-1
   6834..6850    -  protein_bind   lac operator: The lac repressor binds to the lac operator to inhibit transcription in E. coli. This inhibition can be relieved by adding lactose or isopropyl-β-D-thiogalactopyranoside (IPTG). lac repressor encoded by lacI
   6858..6888    -  promoter       lac promoter: promoter for the E. coli lac operon
   6903..6924    -  protein_bind   CAP binding site: CAP binding activates transcription in the presence of cAMP. E. coli catabolite activator protein
   6937..7029    -  CDS            lacI (fragment): lac repressor; lacI; The lac repressor binds to the lac operator to inhibit transcription in E. coli. This inhibition can be relieved by adding lactose or isopropyl-β-D-thiogalactopyranoside (IPTG).
   7212..7800    -  rep_origin     ori: high-copy-number ColE1/pMB1/pBR322/pUC origin of replication
   7971..8831    -  CDS            AmpR: β-lactamase; bla; confers resistance to ampicillin, carbenicillin, and related antibiotics
   8832..8936    -  promoter       AmpR promoter: bla
   8984..9118    +  polyA_signal   SV40 poly(A) signal: SV40 polyadenylation signal
   9285..328     +  CDS            nef (fragment) (across the origin): NEF_HV1BR - Experimental evidence at protein level: Swiss-Prot protein existence level 1. Extracellular Nef protein targets CD4(+) T-lymphocytes for apoptosis by interacting with CXCR4 surface receptors (PubMed:14990729). From Human immunodeficiency virus type 1 group M subtype B (isolate BRU/LAI) (HIV-1).
