[The description below was written by a language model from this plasmid's Addgene catalogue record and pLannotate feature annotations shown in this document.]
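Description:
plvx-tetO-GFP is an HIV-1-based lentiviral transfer vector built on the pLVX-Tight-Puro backbone (originally from Clontech/Takara) for tetracycline-regulated expression of GFP in mammalian cells. In bacteria it is maintained through a high-copy ColE1/pUC-type origin and an ampicillin resistance gene (β-lactamase with its own promoter). The backbone also carries remnants of a lac promoter/operator region and an SV40 polyadenylation signal.

Between the two annotated HIV-1 LTRs lie the usual cis-acting lentiviral elements. These are the Ψ packaging signal with a short adjoining gag fragment, the Rev response element for Rev-dependent nuclear export of the genomic RNA, and the cPPT/CTS, which aids nuclear import of the reverse-transcribed genome. The payload is EGFP, inserted by Gibson cloning downstream of the PTight Tet-responsive promoter, which consists of seven tet operator repeats fused to a minimal CMV promoter. This promoter is essentially silent unless a tetracycline-controlled transactivator is bound.

The sequence annotation also detects a fragment matching tTA-Advanced immediately after EGFP. The catalogue entry does not mention this element, so whether it encodes a functional transactivator, and how it would be expressed, cannot be determined from the record. A mouse PGK promoter then drives puromycin N-acetyltransferase for selection of transduced cells, followed by a WPRE to enhance transcript stability and expression. Nef-derived fragments flank the LTR regions as leftover viral sequence.

The stated purpose is inducible GFP expression. The associated publication describes an inducible cell-cell fusion system for measuring the efficiency and specificity of HIV-1 entry inhibitors, although the record does not state the specific role of this construct in that work.
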