Addgene plasmid #191560: plvx-tetO-GFP
Purpose: Inducible expression of GFP
Depositing lab: Alon Herschhorn & Joseph Sodroski. Depositing organization: Dana-Farber Cancer Institute. Publication: An inducible cell-cell fusion system with integrated ability to measure the efficiency and specificity of HIV-1 entry inhibitors. Herschhorn A, Finzi A, Jones DM, Courter JR, Sugawara A, Smith AB 3rd, Sodroski JG. PLoS One. 2011;6(11):e26731. doi: 10.1371/journal.pone.0026731. Epub 2011 Nov 1. PubMed 22069466.
Backbone
  Vector backbone: plvx- Tight-Puro
  Vector type: Lentiviral
Growth in bacteria
  Bacterial resistance: Ampicillin, 100 μg/mL
  Growth temperature: 30°C
  Growth strain: NEB Stable
  Copy number: High Copy
Gene/Insert
  Gene/Insert name: gfp
  Species: Other
  Mutation: None
  Cloning method: Gibson Cloning
Terms and licenses: Academic/Nonprofit Terms; Industry Terms: Not Available to Industry
Depositor comments: Original backbone plasmid from Clontech (Takara)
How to cite: plvx-tetO-GFP was a gift from Alon Herschhorn & Joseph Sodroski (Addgene plasmid # 191560 ; http://n2t.net/addgene:191560 ; RRID:Addgene_191560)
